Addgene plasmid #123279: pCEP4-CH115gp160-QES.c14
Purpose: Mammalian expression plasmid for Env from the CH115 HIV-1 isolate; QES mutant for enhanced presentation of quaternary epitopes
Depositing lab: Erik Procko. Depositing organization: University of Illinois at Urbana-Champaign. Publication: Conformational engineering of HIV-1 Env based on mutational tolerance in the CD4 and PG16 bound states. Heredia JD, Park J, Choi H, Gill KS, Procko E. J Virol. 2019 Mar 20. pii: JVI.00219-19. doi: 10.1128/JVI.00219-19. PubMed 30894475.
Backbone
  Vector backbone: pCEP4
  Backbone manufacturer: Invitrogen
  Backbone size w/o insert (bp): 10393
  Total vector size (bp): 13000
  Vector type: Mammalian Expression
  Selectable markers: Hygromycin
Growth in bacteria
  Bacterial resistance: Ampicillin, 100 μg/mL
  Growth temperature: 37°C
  Growth strain: DH5alpha
  Copy number: High Copy
Gene/Insert
  Gene/Insert name: HIV-1 (CH115) Env (alt names: gp160; Env)
  Species: Human immunodeficiency virus 1
  Insert size (bp): 2607
  Mutation: Codon-optimized synthetic gene; Mutations V208M, V254T, V255M, I283P
  GenBank ID: EF117263
  Promoter: CMV
  Tag / fusion protein: CD5 leader peptide (N terminal on insert)
  Cloning method: Restriction Enzyme; 5′ cloning site NheI (not destroyed); 3′ cloning site XhoI (not destroyed)
  Sequencing primers: 5′ CMV_fwd; 3′ EBV_rev
Terms and licenses: Academic/Nonprofit Terms; Industry Terms: Not Available to Industry
How to cite: pCEP4-CH115gp160-QES.c14 was a gift from Erik Procko (Addgene plasmid # 123279 ; http://n2t.net/addgene:123279 ; RRID:Addgene_123279)
