[The description below was written by a language model from this plasmid's Addgene catalogue record and pLannotate feature annotations shown in this document.]
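Description:
pCEP4-CH115gp160-QES.c14 is a mammalian expression plasmid built on the Invitrogen pCEP4 episomal backbone and carrying full-length HIV-1 envelope glycoprotein (gp160) from the CH115 isolate. The roughly 2.6 kb insert is a codon-optimized synthetic gene cloned between NheI and XhoI sites, with a CD5 leader peptide at the N terminus to direct the protein into the secretory pathway. It carries four substitutions (V208M, V254T, V255M and I283P) that define the "QES" variant, described in the record as enhancing presentation of quaternary epitopes on the Env trimer. Transcription is driven by the human cytomegalovirus immediate-early enhancer and promoter and is terminated by an SV40 polyadenylation signal downstream of the env reading frame.

The backbone supplies the Epstein-Barr virus oriP origin together with the EBNA1 gene, which allow the plasmid to replicate and persist as an extrachromosomal episome in permissive primate cells. A hygromycin B phosphotransferase cassette, under an HSV thymidine kinase promoter and poly(A) signal, permits selection of transfected mammalian cells. In E. coli the plasmid is maintained through a high-copy ColE1/pUC-type origin and ampicillin resistance (β-lactamase). Several short annotated fragments (herpesvirus reading frames, rop, tetracycline resistance, large T antigen) appear to be remnants of backbone assembly rather than functional elements. The sequenced record is 12,782 nt, close to the catalogue's approximate total of 13 kb. The construct is suited to expressing membrane-anchored Env in human cells for studies of its conformation and antigenicity, such as binding of CD4 or of quaternary-epitope antibodies like PG16.
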