Features (pLannotate 1.2.2; 22 found; start..end, strand, type, name):
     19..2598    +  CDS            env: ENV_HV1V9 - Experimental evidence at protein level: Swiss-Prot protein existence level 1. [Transmembrane protein gp41]: Acts as a class I viral fusion protein. Under the current model, the protein has at least 3 conformational states: pre-fusion native state, pre-hairpin intermediate state, and post-fusion hairpin state. During fusion of viral and target intracellular membranes, the coiled coil regions (heptad repeats) assume a trimer-of-hairpins structure, positioning the fusion peptide in close proximity to the C-terminal region of the ectodomain. The formation of this structure appears to d
   2627..2761    -  polyA_signal   SV40 poly(A) signal: SV40 polyadenylation signal
   2784..2867    -  CDS            large T antigen (fragment): large T antigen from SV40 (simian virus 40)
   2870..2910    +  CDS            rop (fragment): Rop protein, which maintains plasmids at low copy number; rop
   3022..3040    -  misc_feature   MCS (fragment): pUC18/19 multiple cloning site
   3486..5275    -  rep_origin     oriP: Epstein-Barr virus oriP replication origin (Yates et al., 2000)
   5280..5498    -  CDS            gL (fragment): GL_EBVB9 - Experimental evidence at protein level: Swiss-Prot protein existence level 1. The heterodimer glycoprotein H-glycoprotein L is required for the fusion of viral and plasma membranes leading to virus entry into the host cell. Acts as a functional inhibitor of gH and maintains gH in an inhibited form. Upon binding to host integrins, gL dissociates from gH leading to activation of the viral fusion glycoproteins gB and gH. Fusion of EBV with B-lymphocytes requires the additional receptor- binding protein gp42, which forms a complex with gH/gL. The heterodimer gH/gL targets also host EPHA
   5581..7506    -  CDS            EBNA1: Epstein-Barr nuclear antigen 1, also known as EBNA-1 crucial for latent viral infection, and for episomal amplification of vectors containing the oriP origin (Okita et al., 2013)
   7544..7888    -  CDS            BRRF2_EBVB9 (fragment): Protein inferred from homology: Swiss-Prot protein existence level 3. From Epstein-Barr virus (strain B95-8) (HHV-4) (Human herpesvirus 4).
   7891..7914    -  promoter       tet promoter (fragment): E. coli promoter for tetracycline efflux protein gene
   8027..8131    +  promoter       AmpR promoter: bla
   8132..8992    +  CDS            AmpR: β-lactamase; bla; confers resistance to ampicillin, carbenicillin, and related antibiotics
   9163..9751    +  rep_origin     ori: high-copy-number ColE1/pMB1/pBR322/pUC origin of replication
   9797..9955    -  CDS            TcR (fragment): tetracycline efflux protein; tet; confers resistance to tetracycline
  10076..10276   -  CDS            MDV035 (fragment): UL24_GAHVM - Protein inferred from homology: Swiss-Prot protein existence level 3. May play a role in the dispersal of host nucleolin from the nucleolus throughout the nucleus leading to a decrease in ribosome biogenesis. From Gallid herpesvirus 2 (strain Chicken/Md5/ATCC VR-987) (GaHV-2) (Marek's disease herpesvirus type 1).
  10265..10327   +  promoter       Mini-TK promoter: minimal herpes simplex virus (HSV) thymidine kinase promoter
  10370..11407   +  CDS            HygR: hygromycin B phosphotransferase confers resistance to hygromycin
  11449..11497   +  polyA_signal   HSV TK poly(A) signal: herpes simplex virus thymidine kinase polyadenylation signal (Cole and Stacy, 1985)
  11697..11921   +  CDS            gH (fragment): GH_HHV11 - Experimental evidence at protein level: Swiss-Prot protein existence level 1. The heterodimer glycoprotein H-glycoprotein L is required for the fusion of viral and plasma membranes leading to virus entry into the host cell. Following initial binding to host receptor, membrane fusion is mediated by the fusion machinery composed of gB and the heterodimer gH/gL. May also be involved in the fusion between the virion envelope and the outer nuclear membrane during virion morphogenesis. From Human herpesvirus 1 (strain 17) (HHV-1) (Human herpes simplex virus 1).
  11952..11977   -  CDS            bla(M) (fragment): β-lactamase lacking the signal sequence; bla(M); allows cytosolic expression of β-lactamase
  12151..12530   +  enhancer       CMV enhancer: human cytomegalovirus immediate early enhancer
  12532..12731   +  promoter       CMV promoter: human cytomegalovirus (CMV) immediate early promoter
>Addgene plasmid #123279 | pCEP4-CH115gp160-QES.c14 | depositor full sequence | sequence record 235244 | pCEP4-CH115gp160-QES.c14 sequence 12782 bps
GCCACCATGCCGATGGGCTCCCTTCAACCGCTCGCTACGCTGTATCTTCTCGGCATGTTGGTCGCTAGTG
TGCTGGCTGTCGGTAATCTTTGGGTTACAGTGTACTATGGTGTACCAGTGTGGAGAGAGGCAACCACTAC
TCTTTTCTGTGCTTCCGACGCCAAAGCTTATGACGCGGAAGTTCACAATGTTTGGGCAACGCATGCCTGC
GTACCTACAGACCCCAACCCCCTCGAAATTGATCTCAAAAATGTTACTGAGAACTTTAATATGTGGGAAA
ATAAGATGGTGGATCAAATGCATGAAGATGTAATCAGTCTTTGGGACCAGAGCTTGAAGCCATGCGTGAA
ACTGACGCCCTTGTGTGTGACATTGGAATGCTCTAATGTAACCTTGGAACGGTCAAATGTTTCAAGTAGT
AATGACACCCAGAATAGAACGCACCATGAGTCCATCAAAGAGATGAAAAATTGCAGCTTCAACGCTACCA
CCGAGCTCCGAGATAAAAAGCAAAAGGTGCACGCACTCTTTTATCGCTTGGACATCGTACCGTTGGACGA
GAAGAAAAATAGCAGCGAAAATTCTTCCGAAAGTTACAGGCTCATCAATTGTAATACCAGTGCAATAACA
CAGGCGTGTCCAAAGATGACTTTCGATCCGATCCCAATCCACTACTGCACTCCAGCAGGATATGCGATAC
TCAAGTGTAAGGACAAGATGTTCAATGGAACCGGACCTTGCCATAATGTGTCAACAGTCCAGTGTACGCA
CGGAATTAAGCCAACCATGTCTACGCAGCTTCTCTTGAACGGTAGCCTCGCCGAGGGGGAGATAATAATT
CGATCAGAGAACTTGACAGACAATGCAAAGCCAATCATAGTACATCTGAATCAATCTGTAGAAATCAACT
GCACACGGCCCTCCAATAACACTAGACAGAGTATCAGAATCGGGCCGGGGCAAACCTTTTACGCCACTGG
AGAGATCATCGGCGACATTAGACAGGCGCACTGTAACATCAGCAGGGCGAGGTGGAATGAAACCCTTCAA
AAGGTGGGTAAAAAACTCGCTGAGCACTTTCAGAATAAGACAATCAAGTTTAACTCATCTTCAGGAGGAG
ATCTCGAAATTACAACTCACAGTTTCAATTGCAGAGGCGAGTTTTTCTATTGCAACACTTCAGGTCTCTT
CAACGGCACATACATGCCCAACGGCACTTTTATCGGGGCCGAAGGCAATTCAACTATAACAATTCCTTGC
CGAATAAAGCAAATCATTAATATGTGGCAAGAAGTAGGCAGAGCCATGTACGCCCCTCCAATCGCTGGCA
ATATAACCTGTAATAGTAATATCACTGGCCTGCTCCTCGTCAGGGACGGGGGTAATATCATTGGGCAAAA
TAATACTGAGACGTTCAGGCCGCTTGGGGGTAACATGAAAGATAATTGGAGAAGTGAACTTTATAAATAT
AAGGTAGTGGAAATAAAGCCCTTGGGCATAGCTCCCACCGACGCGAAGCGGAGGGTCGTAGAACGAGAGA
AGCGCGCGGTGGGTTTGGGTGCCGTATTTCTGGGATTCCTTGGAGCCGCTGGATCCACAATGGGGGCGGC
GTCTCTCACGCTCACAGTTCAAGCGAGGCAACTTCTGAGTGGAATCGTACAGCAACAGAACAACCTGCTT
AGAGCGATCGAAGCTCAGCAGCATTTGCTTCAATTGACTGTATGGGGGATCAAGCAGCTGCAGGCCAGGG
TGCTTGCCATTGAGCGGTACTTGCAAGACCAGCAATTGCTGGGGATCTGGGGTTGTAGCGGAAAACTTAT
TTGCACGACCGCCGTACCGTGGAACGATTCATGGAGCAACAAGTCCTTGACAGACATCTGGAACGGCACG
ACATGGATGCAATGGGATAAGGAGATTAGCACATACACCGACATCATATATTCCCTGCTTGAAGACTCAC
AGATTCAACAGGAAAAGAATGAGAAGGACCTGTTGGCTCTGGACTCATGGAAAAATTTGTGGAATTGGTT
CTCCATCACAAACTGGCTGTGGTATATTAAGATATTCATAATGATTGTAGGGGGGCTTATCGGCTTGCGC
ATTATTTTTGCTGTGCTCTCCATAGTGAATCGGGTAAGGCAAGGATACTCCCCGCTCTCCTTCCAGACAC
TTATACCTAATAGCGGCGGTCCTGACCGGTTGGGTCGCATTGAAGAAGAAGGCGGCGAACAGGACAAAGA
CAGATCCATCCGCCTCGTATCTGGATTCCTCGCATTGGCGTGGGACGATCTCCGGTCCCTCTGTCTGTTT
AGTTATCACCGCCTGAGAGATTTCATTCTCCTGACTGCACGAGTGGTGGAGCTGCTGGGACGGAATAGCC
TTCGAGGGCTCCAGCGAGGTTGGGAGGCCCTTAAGTATCTGGGCTCCCTGGTACAGTACTGGGGGCAAGA
ACTTAAGAAGAGCGCCATTTCACTGTTCGATACCATAGCTATTGCCGTGGCAGAAGGTACTGATCGGATC
ATAGAGCTTGTACAAGGCTTTTGTAGGGCGATCTATAACATTCCGAGACGCATTCGCCAGGGATTTGAGG
CGGCATTGCAGTAGTAACTCGAGGCCGGCAAGGCCGGATCCAGACATGATAAGATACATTGATGAGTTTG
GACAAACCACAACTAGAATGCAGTGAAAAAAATGCTTTATTTGTGAAATTTGTGATGCTATTGCTTTATT
TGTAACCATTATAAGCTGCAATAAACAAGTTAACAACAACAATTGCATTCATTTTATGTTTCAGGTTCAG
GGGGAGGTGTGGGAGGTTTTTTAAAGCAAGTAAAACCTCTACAAATGTGGTATGGCTGATTATGATCCGG
CTGCCTCGCGCGTTTCGGTGATGACGGTGAAAACCTCTGACACATGCAGCTCCCGGAGACGGTCACAGCT
TGTCTGTAAGCGGATGCCGGGAGCAGACAAGCCCGTCAGGGCGCGTCAGCGGGTGTTGGCGGGTGTCGGG
GCGCAGCCATGAGGTCGACTCTAGAGGATCGATCCCCGCCCCGGACGAACTAAACCTGACTACGACATCT
CTGCCCCTTCTTCGCGGGGCAGTGCATGTAATCCCTTCAGTTGGTTGGTACAACTTGCCAACTGGGCCCT
GTTCCACATGTGACACGGGGGGGGACCAAACACAAAGGGGTTCTCTGACTGTAGTTGACATCCTTATAAA
TGGATGTGCACATTTGCCAACACTGAGTGGCTTTCATCCTGGAGCAGACTTTGCAGTCTGTGGACTGCAA
CACAACATTGCCTTTATGTGTAACTCTTGGCTGAAGCTCTTACACCAATGCTGGGGGACATGTACCTCCC
AGGGGCCCAGGAAGACTACGGGAGGCTACACCAACGTCAATCAGAGGGGCCTGTGTAGCTACCGATAAGC
GGACCCTCAAGAGGGCATTAGCAATAGTGTTTATAAGGCCCCCTTGTTAACCCTAAACGGGTAGCATATG
CTTCCCGGGTAGTAGTATATACTATCCAGACTAACCCTAATTCAATAGCATATGTTACCCAACGGGAAGC
ATATGCTATCGAATTAGGGTTAGTAAAAGGGTCCTAAGGAACAGCGATATCTCCCACCCCATGAGCTGTC
ACGGTTTTATTTACATGGGGTCAGGATTCCACGAGGGTAGTGAACCATTTTAGTCACAAGGGCAGTGGCT
GAAGATCAAGGAGCGGGCAGTGAACTCTCCTGAATCTTCGCCTGCTTCTTCATTCTCCTTCGTTTAGCTA
ATAGAATAACTGCTGAGTTGTGAACAGTAAGGTGTATGTGAGGTGCTCGAAAACAAGGTTTCAGGTGACG
CCCCCAGAATAAAATTTGGACGGGGGGTTCAGTGGTGGCATTGTGCTATGACACCAATATAACCCTCACA
AACCCCTTGGGCAATAAATACTAGTGTAGGAATGAAACATTCTGAATATCTTTAACAATAGAAATCCATG
GGGTGGGGACAAGCCGTAAAGACTGGATGTCCATCTCACACGAATTTATGGCTATGGGCAACACATAATC
CTAGTGCAATATGATACTGGGGTTATTAAGATGTGTCCCAGGCAGGGACCAAGACAGGTGAACCATGTTG
TTACACTCTATTTGTAACAAGGGGAAAGAGAGTGGACGCCGACAGCAGCGGACTCCACTGGTTGTCTCTA
ACACCCCCGAAAATTAAACGGGGCTCCACGCCAATGGGGCCCATAAACAAAGACAAGTGGCCACTCTTTT
TTTTGAAATTGTGGAGTGGGGGCACGCGTCAGCCCCCACACGCCGCCCTGCGGTTTTGGACTGTAAAATA
AGGGTGTAATAACTTGGCTGATTGTAACCCCGCTAACCACTGCGGTCAAACCACTTGCCCACAAAACCAC
TAATGGCACCCCGGGGAATACCTGCATAAGTAGGTGGGCGGGCCAAGATAGGGGCGCGATTGCTGCGATC
TGGAGGACAAATTACACACACTTGCGCCTGAGCGCCAAGCACAGGGTTGTTGGTCCTCATATTCACGAGG
TCGCTGAGAGCACGGTGGGCTAATGTTGCCATGGGTAGCATATACTACCCAAATATCTGGATAGCATATG
CTATCCTAATCTATATCTGGGTAGCATAGGCTATCCTAATCTATATCTGGGTAGCATATGCTATCCTAAT
CTATATCTGGGTAGTATATGCTATCCTAATTTATATCTGGGTAGCATAGGCTATCCTAATCTATATCTGG
GTAGCATATGCTATCCTAATCTATATCTGGGTAGTATATGCTATCCTAATCTGTATCCGGGTAGCATATG
CTATCCTAATAGAGATTAGGGTAGTATATGCTATCCTAATTTATATCTGGGTAGCATATACTACCCAAAT
ATCTGGATAGCATATGCTATCCTAATCTATATCTGGGTAGCATATGCTATCCTAATCTATATCTGGGTAG
CATAGGCTATCCTAATCTATATCTGGGTAGCATATGCTATCCTAATCTATATCTGGGTAGTATATGCTAT
CCTAATTTATATCTGGGTAGCATAGGCTATCCTAATCTATATCTGGGTAGCATATGCTATCCTAATCTAT
ATCTGGGTAGTATATGCTATCCTAATCTGTATCCGGGTAGCATATGCTATCCTCATGCATATACAGTCAG
CATATGATACCCAGTAGTAGAGTGGGAGTGCTATCCTTTGCATATGCCGCCACCTCCCAAGGGGGCGTGA
ATTTTCGCTGCTTGTCCTTTTCCTGCATGCTGGTTGCTCCCATTCTTAGGTGAATTTAAGGAGGCCAGGC
TAAAGCCGTCGCATGTCTGATTGCTCACCAGGTAAATGTCGCTAATGTTTTCCAACGCGAGAAGGTGTTG
AGCGCGGAGCTGAGTGACGTGACAACATGGGTATGCCCAATTGCCCCATGTTGGGAGGACGAAAATGGTG
ACAAGACAGATGGCCAGAAATACACCAACAGCACGCATGATGTCTACTGGGGATTTATTCTTTAGTGCGG
GGGAATACACGGCTTTTAATACGATTGAGGGCGTCTCCTAACAAGTTACATCACTCCTGCCCTTCCTCAC
CCTCATCTCCATCACCTCCTTCATCTCCGTCATCTCCGTCATCACCCTCCGCGGCAGCCCCTTCCACCAT
AGGTGGAAACCAGGGAGGCAAATCTACTCCATCGTCAAAGCTGCACACAGTCACCCTGATATTGCAGGTA
GGAGCGGGCTTTGTCATAACAAGGTCCTTAATCGCATCCTTCAAAACCTCAGCAAATATATGAGTTTGTA
AAAAGACCATGAAATAACAGACAATGGACTCCCTTAGCGGGCCAGGTTGTGGGCCGGGTCCAGGGGCCAT
TCCAAAGGGGAGACGACTCAATGGTGTAAGACGACATTGTGGAATAGCAAGGGCAGTTCCTCGCCTTAGG
TTGTAAAGGGAGGTCTTACTACCTCCATATACGAACACACCGGCGACCCAAGTTCCTTCGTCGGTAGTCC
TTTCTACGTGACTCCTAGCCAGGAGAGCTCTTAAACCTTCTGCAATGTTCTCAAATTTCGGGTTGGAACC
TCCTTGACCACGATGCTTTCCAAACCACCCTCCTTTTTTGCGCCTGCCTCCATCACCCTGACCCCGGGGT
CCAGTGCTTGGGCCTTCTCCTGGGTCATCTGCGGGGCCCTGCTCTATCGCTCCCGGGGGCACGTCAGGCT
CACCATCTGGGCCACCTTCTTGGTGGTATTCAAAATAATCGGCTTCCCCTACAGGGTGGAAAAATGGCCT
TCTACCTGGAGGGGGCCTGCGCGGTGGAGACCCGGATGATGATGACTGACTACTGGGACTCCTGGGCCTC
TTTTCTCCACGTCCACGACCTCTCCCCCTGGCTCTTTCACGACTTCCCCCCCTGGCTCTTTCACGTCCTC
TACCCCGGCGGCCTCCACTACCTCCTCGACCCCGGCCTCCACTACCTCCTCGACCCCGGCCTCCACTGCC
TCCTCGACCCCGGCCTCCACCTCCTGCTCCTGCCCCTCCTGCTCCTGCCCCTCCTCCTGCTCCTGCCCCT
CCTGCCCCTCCTGCTCCTGCCCCTCCTGCCCCTCCTGCTCCTGCCCCTCCTGCCCCTCCTGCTCCTGCCC
CTCCTGCCCCTCCTCCTGCTCCTGCCCCTCCTGCCCCTCCTCCTGCTCCTGCCCCTCCTGCCCCTCCTGC
TCCTGCCCCTCCTGCCCCTCCTGCTCCTGCCCCTCCTGCCCCTCCTGCTCCTGCCCCTCCTGCTCCTGCC
CCTCCTGCTCCTGCCCCTCCTGCTCCTGCCCCTCCTGCCCCTCCTGCCCCTCCTCCTGCTCCTGCCCCTC
CTGCTCCTGCCCCTCCTGCCCCTCCTGCCCCTCCTGCTCCTGCCCCTCCTCCTGCTCCTGCCCCTCCTGC
CCCTCCTGCCCCTCCTCCTGCTCCTGCCCCTCCTGCCCCTCCTCCTGCTCCTGCCCCTCCTCCTGCTCCT
GCCCCTCCTGCCCCTCCTGCCCCTCCTCCTGCTCCTGCCCCTCCTGCCCCTCCTCCTGCTCCTGCCCCTC
CTCCTGCTCCTGCCCCTCCTGCCCCTCCTGCCCCTCCTCCTGCTCCTGCCCCTCCTCCTGCTCCTGCCCC
TCCTGCCCCTCCTGCCCCTCCTGCCCCTCCTCCTGCTCCTGCCCCTCCTCCTGCTCCTGCCCCTCCTGCT
CCTGCCCCTCCCGCTCCTGCTCCTGCTCCTGTTCCACCGTGGGTCCCTTTGCAGCCAATGCAACTTGGAC
GTTTTTGGGGTCTCCGGACACCATCTCTATGTCTTGGCCCTGATCCTGAGCCGCCCGGGGCTCCTGGTCT
TCCGCCTCCTCGTCCTCGTCCTCTTCCCCGTCCTCGTCCATGGTTATCACCCCCTCTTCTTTGAGGTCCA
CTGCCGCCGGAGCCTTCTGGTCCAGATGTGTCTCCCTTCTCTCCTAGGCCATTTCCAGGTCCTGTACCTG
GCCCCTCGTCAGACATGATTCACACTAAAAGAGATCAATAGACATCTTTATTAGACGACGCTCAGTGAAT
ACAGGGAGTGCAGACTCCTGCCCCCTCCAACAGCCCCCCCACCCTCATCCCCTTCATGGTCGCTGTCAGA
CAGATCCAGGTCTGAAAATTCCCCATCCTCCGAACCATCCTCGTCCTCATCACCAATTACTCGCAGCCCG
GAAAACTCCCGCTGAACATCCTCAAGATTTGCGTCCTGAGCCTCAAGCCAGGCCTCAAATTCCTCGTCCC
CCTTTTTGCTGGACGGTAGGGATGGGGATTCTCGGGACCCCTCCTCTTCCTCTTCAAGGTCACCAGACAG
AGATGCTACTGGGGCAACGGAAGAAAAGCTGGGTGCGGCCTGTGAGGATCAGCTTATCGATGATAAGCTG
TCAAACATGAGAATTCTTGAAGACGAAAGGGCCTCGTGATACGCCTATTTTTATAGGTTAATGTCATGAT
AATAATGGTTTCTTAGACGTCAGGTGGCACTTTTCGGGGAAATGTGCGCGGAACCCCTATTTGTTTATTT
TTCTAAATACATTCAAATATGTATCCGCTCATGAGACAATAACCCTGATAAATGCTTCAATAATATTGAA
AAAGGAAGAGTATGAGTATTCAACATTTCCGTGTCGCCCTTATTCCCTTTTTTGCGGCATTTTGCCTTCC
TGTTTTTGCTCACCCAGAAACGCTGGTGAAAGTAAAAGATGCTGAAGATCAGTTGGGTGCACGAGTGGGT
TACATCGAACTGGATCTCAACAGCGGTAAGATCCTTGAGAGTTTTCGCCCCGAAGAACGTTTTCCAATGA
TGAGCACTTTTAAAGTTCTGCTATGTGGCGCGGTATTATCCCGTGTTGACGCCGGGCAAGAGCAACTCGG
TCGCCGCATACACTATTCTCAGAATGACTTGGTTGAGTACTCACCAGTCACAGAAAAGCATCTTACGGAT
GGCATGACAGTAAGAGAATTATGCAGTGCTGCCATAACCATGAGTGATAACACTGCGGCCAACTTACTTC
TGACAACGATCGGAGGACCGAAGGAGCTAACCGCTTTTTTGCACAACATGGGGGATCATGTAACTCGCCT
TGATCGTTGGGAACCGGAGCTGAATGAAGCCATACCAAACGACGAGCGTGACACCACGATGCCTGCAGCA
ATGGCAACAACGTTGCGCAAACTATTAACTGGCGAACTACTTACTCTAGCTTCCCGGCAACAATTAATAG
ACTGGATGGAGGCGGATAAAGTTGCAGGACCACTTCTGCGCTCGGCCCTTCCGGCTGGCTGGTTTATTGC
TGATAAATCTGGAGCCGGTGAGCGTGGGTCTCGCGGTATCATTGCAGCACTGGGGCCAGATGGTAAGCCC
TCCCGTATCGTAGTTATCTACACGACGGGGAGTCAGGCAACTATGGATGAACGAAATAGACAGATCGCTG
AGATAGGTGCCTCACTGATTAAGCATTGGTAACTGTCAGACCAAGTTTACTCATATATACTTTAGATTGA
TTTAAAACTTCATTTTTAATTTAAAAGGATCTAGGTGAAGATCCTTTTTGATAATCTCATGACCAAAATC
CCTTAACGTGAGTTTTCGTTCCACTGAGCGTCAGACCCCGTAGAAAAGATCAAAGGATCTTCTTGAGATC
CTTTTTTTCTGCGCGTAATCTGCTGCTTGCAAACAAAAAAACCACCGCTACCAGCGGTGGTTTGTTTGCC
GGATCAAGAGCTACCAACTCTTTTTCCGAAGGTAACTGGCTTCAGCAGAGCGCAGATACCAAATACTGTC
CTTCTAGTGTAGCCGTAGTTAGGCCACCACTTCAAGAACTCTGTAGCACCGCCTACATACCTCGCTCTGC
TAATCCTGTTACCAGTGGCTGCTGCCAGTGGCGATAAGTCGTGTCTTACCGGGTTGGACTCAAGACGATA
GTTACCGGATAAGGCGCAGCGGTCGGGCTGAACGGGGGGTTCGTGCACACAGCCCAGCTTGGAGCGAACG
ACCTACACCGAACTGAGATACCTACAGCGTGAGCTATGAGAAAGCGCCACGCTTCCCGAAGGGAGAAAGG
CGGACAGGTATCCGGTAAGCGGCAGGGTCGGAACAGGAGAGCGCACGAGGGAGCTTCCAGGGGGAAACGC
CTGGTATCTTTATAGTCCTGTCGGGTTTCGCCACCTCTGACTTGAGCGTCGATTTTTGTGATGCTCGTCA
GGGGGGCGGAGCCTATGGAAAAACGCCAGCAACGCGGCCTTTTTACGGTTCCTGGCCTTTTGCTGGCCTT
GAAGCTGTCCCTGATGGTCGTCATCTACCTGCCTGGACAGCATGGCCTGCAACGCGGGCATCCCGATGCC
GCCGGAAGCGAGAAGAATCATAATGGGGAAGGCCATCCAGCCTCGCGTCGCGAACGCCAGCAAGACGTAG
CCCAGCGCGTCGGCCCCGAGATGCGCCGCGTGCGGCTGCTGGAGATGGCGGACGCGATGGATATGTTCTG
CCAAGGGTTGGTTTGCGCATTCACAGTTCTCCGCAAGAATTGATTGGCTCCAATTCTTGGAGTGGTGAAT
CCGTTAGCGAGGTGCCGCCCTGCTTCATCCCCGTGGCCCGTTGCTCGCGTTTGCTGGCGGTGTCCCCGGA
AGAAATATATTTGCATGTCTTTAGTTCTATGATGACACAAACCCCGCCCAGCGTCTTGTCATTGGCGAAT
TCGAACACGCAGATGCAGTCGGGGCGGCGCGGTCCGAGGTCCACTTCGCATATTAAGGTGACGCGTGTGG
CCTCGAACACCGAGCGACCCTGCAGCGACCCGCTTAACAGCGTCAACAGCGTGCCGCAGATCCCGGGGGG
CAATGAGATATGAAAAAGCCTGAACTCACCGCGACGTCTGTCGAGAAGTTTCTGATCGAAAAGTTCGACA
GCGTCTCCGACCTGATGCAGCTCTCGGAGGGCGAAGAATCTCGTGCTTTCAGCTTCGATGTAGGAGGGCG
TGGATATGTCCTGCGGGTAAATAGCTGCGCCGATGGTTTCTACAAAGATCGTTATGTTTATCGGCACTTT
GCATCGGCCGCGCTCCCGATTCCGGAAGTGCTTGACATTGGGGAATTCAGCGAGAGCCTGACCTATTGCA
TCTCCCGCCGTGCACAGGGTGTCACGTTGCAAGACCTGCCTGAAACCGAACTGCCCGCTGTTCTGCAGCC
GGTCGCGGAGGCCATGGATGCGATCGCTGCGGCCGATCTTAGCCAGACGAGCGGGTTCGGCCCATTCGGA
CCGCAAGGAATCGGTCAATACACTACATGGCGTGATTTCATATGCGCGATTGCTGATCCCCATGTGTATC
ACTGGCAAACTGTGATGGACGACACCGTCAGTGCGTCCGTCGCGCAGGCTCTCGATGAGCTGATGCTTTG
GGCCGAGGACTGCCCCGAAGTCCGGCACCTCGTGCACGCGGATTTCGGCTCCAACAATGTCCTGACGGAC
AATGGCCGCATAACAGCGGTCATTGACTGGAGCGAGGCGATGTTCGGGGATTCCCAATACGAGGTCGCCA
ACATCTTCTTCTGGAGGCCGTGGTTGGCTTGTATGGAGCAGCAGACGCGCTACTTCGAGCGGAGGCATCC
GGAGCTTGCAGGATCGCCGCGGCTCCGGGCGTATATGCTCCGCATTGGTCTTGACCAACTCTATCAGAGC
TTGGTTGACGGCAATTTCGATGATGCAGCTTGGGCGCAGGGTCGATGCGACGCAATCGTCCGATCCGGAG
CCGGGACTGTCGGGCGTACACAAATCGCCCGCAGAAGCGCGGCCGTCTGGACCGATGGCTGTGTAGAAGT
ACTCGCCGATAGTGGAAACCGACGCCCCAGCACTCGTCCGGATCGGGAGATGGGGGAGGCTAACTGAAAC
ACGGAAGGAGACAATACCGGAAGGAACCCGCGCTATGACGGCAATAAAAAGACAGAATAAAACGCACGGG
TGTTGGGTCGTTTGTTCATAAACGCGGGGTTCGGTCCCAGGGCTGGCACTCTGTCGATACCCCACCGAGA
CCCCATTGGGGCCAATACGCCCGCGTTTCTTCCTTTTCCCCACCCCACCCCCCAAGTTCGGGTGAAGGCC
CAGGGCTCGCAGCCAACGTCGGGGCGGCAGGCCCTGCCATAGCCACTGGCCCCGTGGGTTAGGGACGGGG
TCCCCCATGGGGAATGGTTTATGGTTCGTGGGGGTTATTATTTTGGGCGTTGCGTGGGGTCAGGTCCACG
ACTGGACTGAGCAGACAGACCCATGGTTTTTGGATGGCCTGGGCATGGACCGCATGTACTGGCGCGACAC
GAACACCGGGCGTCTGTGGCTGCCAAACACCCCCGACCCCCAAAAACCACCGCGCGGATTTCTGGCGTGC
CAAGCTAGTCGACCAATTCTCATGTTTGACAGCTTATCATCGCAGATCCGGGCAACGTTGTTGCCATTGC
TGCAGGCGCAGAACTGGTAGGTATGGAAGATCTATACATTGAATCAATATTGGCAATTAGCCATATTAGT
CATTGGTTATATAGCATAAATCAATATTGGCTATTGGCCATTGCATACGTTGTATCTATATCATAATATG
TACATTTATATTGGCTCATGTCCAATATGACCGCCATGTTGACATTGATTATTGACTAGTTATTAATAGT
AATCAATTACGGGGTCATTAGTTCATAGCCCATATATGGAGTTCCGCGTTACATAACTTACGGTAAATGG
CCCGCCTGGCTGACCGCCCAACGACCCCCGCCCATTGACGTCAATAATGACGTATGTTCCCATAGTAACG
CCAATAGGGACTTTCCATTGACGTCAATGGGTGGAGTATTTACGGTAAACTGCCCACTTGGCAGTACATC
AAGTGTATCATATGCCAAGTCCGCCCCCTATTGACGTCAATGACGGTAAATGGCCCGCCTGGCATTATGC
CCAGTACATGACCTTACGGGACTTTCCTACTTGGCAGTACATCTACGTATTAGTCATCGCTATTACCATG
GTGATGCGGTTTTGGCAGTACACCAATGGGCGTGGATAGCGGTTTGACTCACGGGGATTTCCAAGTCTCC
ACCCCATTGACGTCAATGGGAGTTTGTTTTGGCACCAAAATCAACGGGACTTTCCAAAATGTCGTAATAA
CCCCGCCCCGTTGACGCAAATGGGCGGTAGGCGTGTACGGTGGGAGGTCTATATAAGCAGAGCTCGTTTA
GTGAACCGTCAGATCTCTAGAAGCTGGGTACCAGCTGCTAGC
