>Addgene plasmid #123279 | pCEP4-CH115gp160-QES.c14 | addgene partial sequence | sequence record 239624 | Addgene Partial NGS Result
TGCAACTTGGACGTTTTTGGGGTCTCCGGACACCATCTCTATGTCTTGGCCCTGATCCTGAGCCGCCCGG
GGCTCCTGGTCTTCCGCCTCCTCGTCCTCGTCCTCTTCCCCGTCCTCGTCCATGGTTATCACCCCCTCTT
CTTTGAGGTCCACTGCCGCCGGAGCCTTCTGGTCCAGATGTGTCTCCCTTCTCTCCTAGGCCATTTCCAG
GTCCTGTACCTGGCCCCTCGTCAGACATGATTCACACTAAAAGAGATCAATAGACATCTTTATTAGACGA
CGCTCAGTGAATACAGGGAGTGCAGACTCCTGCCCCCTCCAACAGCCCCCCCACCCTCATCCCCTTCATG
GTCGCTGTCAGACAGATCCAGGTCTGAAAATTCCCCATCCTCCGAACCATCCTCGTCCTCATCACCAATT
ACTCGCAGCCCGGAAAACTCCCGCTGAACATCCTCAAGATTTGCGTCCTGAGCCTCAAGCCAGGCCTCAA
ATTCCTCGTCCCCCTTTTTGCTGGACGGTAGGGATGGGGATTCTCGGGACCCCTCCTCTTCCTCTTCAAG
GTCACCAGACAGAGATGCTACTGGGGCAACGGAAGAAAAGCTGGGTGCGGCCTGTGAGGATCAGCTTATC
GATGATAAGCTGTCAAACATGAGAATTCTTGAAGACGAAAGGGCCTCGTGATACGCCTATTTTTATAGGT
TAATGTCATGATAATAATGGTTTCTTAGACGTCAGGTGGCACTTTTCGGGGAAATGTGCGCGGAACCCCT
ATTTGTTTATTTTTCTAAATACATTCAAATATGTATCCGCTCATGAGACAATAACCCTGATAAATGCTTC
AATAATATTGAAAAAGGAAGAGTATGAGTATTCAACATTTCCGTGTCGCCCTTATTCCCTTTTTTGCGGC
ATTTTGCCTTCCTGTTTTTGCTCACCCAGAAACGCTGGTGAAAGTAAAAGATGCTGAAGATCAGTTGGGT
GCACGAGTGGGTTACATCGAACTGGATCTCAACAGCGGTAAGATCCTTGAGAGTTTTCGCCCCGAAGAAC
GTTTTCCAATGATGAGCACTTTTAAAGTTCTGCTATGTGGCGCGGTATTATCCCGTGTTGACGCCGGGCA
AGAGCAACTCGGTCGCCGCATACACTATTCTCAGAATGACTTGGTTGAGTACTCACCAGTCACAGAAAAG
CATCTTACGGATGGCATGACAGTAAGAGAATTATGCAGTGCTGCCATAACCATGAGTGATAACACTGCGG
CCAACTTACTTCTGACAACGATCGGAGGACCGAAGGAGCTAACCGCTTTTTTGCACAACATGGGGGATCA
TGTAACTCGCCTTGATCGTTGGGAACCGGAGCTGAATGAAGCCATACCAAACGACGAGCGTGACACCACG
ATGCCTGCAGCAATGGCAACAACGTTGCGCAAACTATTAACTGGCGAACTACTTACTCTAGCTTCCCGGC
AACAATTAATAGACTGGATGGAGGCGGATAAAGTTGCAGGACCACTTCTGCGCTCGGCCCTTCCGGCTGG
CTGGTTTATTGCTGATAAATCTGGAGCCGGTGAGCGTGGGTCTCGCGGTATCATTGCAGCACTGGGGCCA
GATGGTAAGCCCTCCCGTATCGTAGTTATCTACACGACGGGGAGTCAGGCAACTATGGATGAACGAAATA
GACAGATCGCTGAGATAGGTGCCTCACTGATTAAGCATTGGTAACTGTCAGACCAAGTTTACTCATATAT
ACTTTAGATTGATTTAAAACTTCATTTTTAATTTAAAAGGATCTAGGTGAAGATCCTTTTTGATAATCTC
ATGACCAAAATCCCTTAACGTGAGTTTTCGTTCCACTGAGCGTCAGACCCCGTAGAAAAGATCAAAGGAT
CTTCTTGAGATCCTTTTTTTCTGCGCGTAATCTGCTGCTTGCAAACAAAAAAACCACCGCTACCAGCGGT
GGTTTGTTTGCCGGATCAAGAGCTACCAACTCTTTTTCCGAAGGTAACTGGCTTCAGCAGAGCGCAGATA
CCAAATACTGTCCTTCTAGTGTAGCCGTAGTTAGGCCACCACTTCAAGAACTCTGTAGCACCGCCTACAT
ACCTCGCTCTGCTAATCCTGTTACCAGTGGCTGCTGCCAGTGGCGATAAGTCGTGTCTTACCGGGTTGGA
CTCAAGACGATAGTTACCGGATAAGGCGCAGCGGTCGGGCTGAACGGGGGGTTCGTGCACACAGCCCAGC
TTGGAGCGAACGACCTACACCGAACTGAGATACCTACAGCGTGAGCTATGAGAAAGCGCCACGCTTCCCG
AAGGGAGAAAGGCGGACAGGTATCCGGTAAGCGGCAGGGTCGGAACAGGAGAGCGCACGAGGGAGCTTCC
AGGGGGAAACGCCTGGTATCTTTATAGTCCTGTCGGGTTTCGCCACCTCTGACTTGAGCGTCGATTTTTG
TGATGCTCGTCAGGGGGGCGGAGCCTATGGAAAAACGCCAGCAACGCGGCCTTTTTACGGTTCCTGGCCT
TTTGCTGGCCTTGAAGCTGTCCCTGATGGTCGTCATCTACCTGCCTGGACAGCATGGCCTGCAACGCGGG
CATCCCGATGCCGCCGGAAGCGAGAAGAATCATAATGGGGAAGGCCATCCAGCCTCGCGTCGCGAACGCC
AGCAAGACGTAGCCCAGCGCGTCGGCCCCGAGATGCGCCGCGTGCGGCTGCTGGAGATGGCGGACGCGAT
GGATATGTTCTGCCAAGGGTTGGTTTGCGCATTCACAGTTCTCCGCAAGAATTGATTGGCTCCAATTCTT
GGAGTGGTGAATCCGTTAGCGAGGTGCCGCCCTGCTTCATCCCCGTGGCCCGTTGCTCGCGTTTGCTGGC
GGTGTCCCCGGAAGAAATATATTTGCATGTCTTTAGTTCTATGATGACACAAACCCCGCCCAGCGTCTTG
TCATTGGCGAATTCGAACACGCAGATGCAGTCGGGGCGGCGCGGTCCGAGGTCCACTTCGCATATTAAGG
TGACGCGTGTGGCCTCGAACACCGAGCGACCCTGCAGCGACCCGCTTAACAGCGTCAACAGCGTGCCGCA
GATCCCGGGGGGCAATGAGATATGAAAAAGCCTGAACTCACCGCGACGTCTGTCGAGAAGTTTCTGATCG
AAAAGTTCGACAGCGTCTCCGACCTGATGCAGCTCTCGGAGGGCGAAGAATCTCGTGCTTTCAGCTTCGA
TGTAGGAGGGCGTGGATATGTCCTGCGGGTAAATAGCTGCGCCGATGGTTTCTACAAAGATCGTTATGTT
TATCGGCACTTTGCATCGGCCGCGCTCCCGATTCCGGAAGTGCTTGACATTGGGGAATTCAGCGAGAGCC
TGACCTATTGCATCTCCCGCCGTGCACAGGGTGTCACGTTGCAAGACCTGCCTGAAACCGAACTGCCCGC
TGTTCTGCAGCCGGTCGCGGAGGCCATGGATGCGATCGCTGCGGCCGATCTTAGCCAGACGAGCGGGTTC
GGCCCATTCGGACCGCAAGGAATCGGTCAATACACTACATGGCGTGATTTCATATGCGCGATTGCTGATC
CCCATGTGTATCACTGGCAAACTGTGATGGACGACACCGTCAGTGCGTCCGTCGCGCAGGCTCTCGATGA
GCTGATGCTTTGGGCCGAGGACTGCCCCGAAGTCCGGCACCTCGTGCACGCGGATTTCGGCTCCAACAAT
GTCCTGACGGACAATGGCCGCATAACAGCGGTCATTGACTGGAGCGAGGCGATGTTCGGGGATTCCCAAT
ACGAGGTCGCCAACATCTTCTTCTGGAGGCCGTGGTTGGCTTGTATGGAGCAGCAGACGCGCTACTTCGA
GCGGAGGCATCCGGAGCTTGCAGGATCGCCGCGGCTCCGGGCGTATATGCTCCGCATTGGTCTTGACCAA
CTCTATCAGAGCTTGGTTGACGGCAATTTCGATGATGCAGCTTGGGCGCAGGGTCGATGCGACGCAATCG
TCCGATCCGGAGCCGGGACTGTCGGGCGTACACAAATCGCCCGCAGAAGCGCGGCCGTCTGGACCGATGG
CTGTGTAGAAGTACTCGCCGATAGTGGAAACCGACGCCCCAGCACTCGTCCGGATCGGGAGATGGGGGAG
GCTAACTGAAACACGGAAGGAGACAATACCGGAAGGAACCCGCGCTATGACGGCAATAAAAAGACAGAAT
AAAACGCACGGGTGTTGGGTCGTTTGTTCATAAACGCGGGGTTCGGTCCCAGGGCTGGCACTCTGTCGAT
ACCCCACCGAGACCCCATTGGGGCCAATACGCCCGCGTTTCTTCCTTTTCCCCACCCCACCCCCCAAGTT
CGGGTGAAGGCCCAGGGCTCGCAGCCAACGTCGGGGCGGCAGGCCCTGCCATAGCCACTGGCCCCGTGGG
TTAGGGACGGGGTCCCCCATGGGGAATGGTTTATGGTTCGTGGGGGTTATTATTTTGGGCGTTGCGTGGG
GTCAGGTCCACGACTGGACTGAGCAGACAGACCCATGGTTTTTGGATGGCCTGGGCATGGACCGCATGTA
CTGGCGCGACACGAACACCGGGCGTCTGTGGCTGCCAAACACCCCCGACCCCCAAAAACCACCGCGCGGA
TTTCTGGCGTGCCAAGCTAGTCGACCAATTCTCATGTTTGACAGCTTATCATCGCAGATCCGGGCAACGT
TGTTGCCATTGCTGCAGGCGCAGAACTGGTAGGTATGGAAGATCTATACATTGAATCAATATTGGCAATT
AGCCATATTAGTCATTGGTTATATAGCATAAATCAATATTGGCTATTGGCCATTGCATACGTTGTATCTA
TATCATAATATGTACATTTATATTGGCTCATGTCCAATATGACCGCCATGTTGACATTGATTATTGACTA
GTTATTAATAGTAATCAATTACGGGGTCATTAGTTCATAGCCCATATATGGAGTTCCGCGTTACATAACT
TACGGTAAATGGCCCGCCTGGCTGACCGCCCAACGACCCCCGCCCATTGACGTCAATAATGACGTATGTT
CCCATAGTAACGCCAATAGGGACTTTCCATTGACGTCAATGGGTGGAGTATTTACGGTAAACTGCCCACT
TGGCAGTACATCAAGTGTATCATATGCCAAGTCCGCCCCCTATTGACGTCAATGACGGTAAATGGCCCGC
CTGGCATTATGCCCAGTACATGACCTTACGGGACTTTCCTACTTGGCAGTACATCTACGTATTAGTCATC
GCTATTACCATGGTGATGCGGTTTTGGCAGTACACCAATGGGCGTGGATAGCGGTTTGACTCACGGGGAT
TTCCAAGTCTCCACCCCATTGACGTCAATGGGAGTTTGTTTTGGCACCAAAATCAACGGGACTTTCCAAA
ATGTCGTAATAACCCCGCCCCGTTGACGCAAATGGGCGGTAGGCGTGTACGGTGGGAGGTCTATATAAGC
AGAGCTCGTTTAGTGAACCGTCAGATCTCTAGAAGCTGGGTACCAGCTGCTAGCGCCACCATGCCGATGG
GCTCCCTTCAACCGCTCGCTACGCTGTATCTTCTCGGCATGTTGGTCGCTAGTGTGCTGGCTGTCGGTAA
TCTTTGGGTTACAGTGTACTATGGTGTACCAGTGTGGAGAGAGGCAACCACTACTCTTTTCTGTGCTTCC
GACGCCAAAGCTTATGACGCGGAAGTTCACAATGTTTGGGCAACGCATGCCTGCGTACCTACAGACCCCA
ACCCCCTCGAAATTGATCTCAAAAATGTTACTGAGAACTTTAATATGTGGGAAAATAAGATGGTGGATCA
AATGCATGAAGATGTAATCAGTCTTTGGGACCAGAGCTTGAAGCCATGCGTGAAACTGACGCCCTTGTGT
GTGACATTGGAATGCTCTAATGTAACCTTGGAACGGTCAAATGTTTCAAGTAGTAATGACACCCAGAATA
GAACGCACCATGAGTCCATCAAAGAGATGAAAAATTGCAGCTTCAACGCTACCACCGAGCTCCGAGATAA
AAAGCAAAAGGTGCACGCACTCTTTTATCGCTTGGACATCGTACCGTTGGACGAGAAGAAAAATAGCAGC
GAAAATTCTTCCGAAAGTTACAGGCTCATCAATTGTAATACCAGTGCAATAACACAGGCGTGTCCAAAGA
TGACTTTCGATCCGATCCCAATCCACTACTGCACTCCAGCAGGATATGCGATACTCAAGTGTAAGGACAA
GATGTTCAATGGAACCGGACCTTGCCATAATGTGTCAACAGTCCAGTGTACGCACGGAATTAAGCCAACC
ATGTCTACGCAGCTTCTCTTGAACGGTAGCCTCGCCGAGGGGGAGATAATAATTCGATCAGAGAACTTGA
CAGACAATGCAAAGCCAATCATAGTACATCTGAATCAATCTGTAGAAATCAACTGCACACGGCCCTCCAA
TAACACTAGACAGAGTATCAGAATCGGGCCGGGGCAAACCTTTTACGCCACTGGAGAGATCATCGGCGAC
ATTAGACAGGCGCACTGTAACATCAGCAGGGCGAGGTGGAATGAAACCCTTCAAAAGGTGGGTAAAAAAC
TCGCTGAGCACTTTCAGAATAAGACAATCAAGTTTAACTCATCTTCAGGAGGAGATCTCGAAATTACAAC
TCACAGTTTCAATTGCAGAGGCGAGTTTTTCTATTGCAACACTTCAGGTCTCTTCAACGGCACATACATG
CCCAACGGCACTTTTATCGGGGCCGAAGGCAATTCAACTATAACAATTCCTTGCCGAATAAAGCAAATCA
TTAATATGTGGCAAGAAGTAGGCAGAGCCATGTACGCCCCTCCAATCGCTGGCAATATAACCTGTAATAG
TAATATCACTGGCCTGCTCCTCGTCAGGGACGGGGGTAATATCATTGGGCAAAATAATACTGAGACGTTC
AGGCCGCTTGGGGGTAACATGAAAGATAATTGGAGAAGTGAACTTTATAAATATAAGGTAGTGGAAATAA
AGCCCTTGGGCATAGCTCCCACCGACGCGAAGCGGAGGGTCGTAGAACGAGAGAAGCGCGCGGTGGGTTT
GGGTGCCGTATTTCTGGGATTCCTTGGAGCCGCTGGATCCACAATGGGGGCGGCGTCTCTCACGCTCACA
GTTCAAGCGAGGCAACTTCTGAGTGGAATCGTACAGCAACAGAACAACCTGCTTAGAGCGATCGAAGCTC
AGCAGCATTTGCTTCAATTGACTGTATGGGGGATCAAGCAGCTGCAGGCCAGGGTGCTTGCCATTGAGCG
GTACTTGCAAGACCAGCAATTGCTGGGGATCTGGGGTTGTAGCGGAAAACTTATTTGCACGACCGCCGTA
CCGTGGAACGATTCATGGAGCAACAAGTCCTTGACAGACATCTGGAACGGCACGACATGGATGCAATGGG
ATAAGGAGATTAGCACATACACCGACATCATATATTCCCTGCTTGAAGACTCACAGATTCAACAGGAAAA
GAATGAGAAGGACCTGTTGGCTCTGGACTCATGGAAAAATTTGTGGAATTGGTTCTCCATCACAAACTGG
CTGTGGTATATTAAGATATTCATAATGATTGTAGGGGGGCTTATCGGCTTGCGCATTATTTTTGCTGTGC
TCTCCATAGTGAATCGGGTAAGGCAAGGATACTCCCCGCTCTCCTTCCAGACACTTATACCTAATAGCGG
CGGTCCTGACCGGTTGGGTCGCATTGAAGAAGAAGGCGGCGAACAGGACAAAGACAGATCCATCCGCCTC
GTATCTGGATTCCTCGCATTGGCGTGGGACGATCTCCGGTCCCTCTGTCTGTTTAGTTATCACCGCCTGA
GAGATTTCATTCTCCTGACTGCACGAGTGGTGGAGCTGCTGGGACGGAATAGCCTTCGAGGGCTCCAGCG
AGGTTGGGAGGCCCTTAAGTATCTGGGCTCCCTGGTACAGTACTGGGGGCAAGAACTTAAGAAGAGCGCC
ATTTCACTGTTCGATACCATAGCTATTGCCGTGGCAGAAGGTACTGATCGGATCATAGAGCTTGTACAAG
GCTTTTGTAGGGCGATCTATAACATTCCGAGACGCATTCGCCAGGGATTTGAGGCGGCATTGCAGTAGTA
ACTCGAGGCCGGCAAGGCCGGATCCAGACATGATAAGATACATTGATGAGTTTGGACAAACCACAACTAG
AATGCAGTGAAAAAAATGCTTTATTTGTGAAATTTGTGATGCTATTGCTTTATTTGTAACCATTATAAGC
TGCAATAAACAAGTTAACAACAACAATTGCATTCATTTTATGTTTCAGGTTCAGGGGGAGGTGTGGGAGG
TTTTTTAAAGCAAGTAAAACCTCTACAAATGTGGTATGGCTGATTATGATCCGGCTGCCTCGCGCGTTTC
GGTGATGACGGTGAAAACCTCTGACACATGCAGCTCCCGGAGACGGTCACAGCTTGTCTGTAAGCGGATG
CCGGGAGCAGACAAGCCCGTCAGGGCGCGTCAGCGGGTGTTGGCGGGTGTCGGGGCGCAGCCATGAGGTC
GACTCTAGAGGATCGATCCCCGCCCCGGACGAACTAAACCTGACTACGACATCTCTGCCCCTTCTTCGCG
GGGCAGTGCATGTAATCCCTTCAGTTGGTTGGTACAACTTGCCAACTGGGCCCTGTTCCACATGTGACAC
GGGGGGGGACCAAACACAAAGGGGTTCTCTGACTGTAGTTGACATCCTTATAAATGGATGTGCACATTTG
CCAACACTGAGTGGCTTTCATCCTGGAGCAGACTTTGCAGTCTGTGGACTGCAACACAACATTGCCTTTA
TGTGTAACTCTTGGCTGAAGCTCTTACACCAATGCTGGGGGACATGTACCTCCCAGGGGCCCAGGAAGAC
TACGGGAGGCTACACCAACGTCAATCAGAGGGGCCTGTGTAGCTACCGATAAGCGGACCCTCAAGAGGGC
ATTAGCAATAGTGTTTATAAGGCCCCCTTGTTAACCCTAAACGGGTAGCATATGCTTCCCGGGTAGTAGT
ATATACTATCCAGACTAACCCTAATTCAATAGCATATGTTACCCAACGGGAAGCATATGCTATCGAATTA
GGGTTAGTAAAAGGGTCCTAAGGAACAGCGATATCTCCCACCCCATGAGCTGTCACGGTTTTATTTACAT
GGGGTCAGGATTCCACGAGGGTAGTGAACCATTTTAGTCACAAGGGCAGTGGCTGAAGATCAAGGAGCGG
GCAGTGAACTCTCCTGAATCTTCGCCTGCTTCTTCATTCTCCTTCGTTTAGCTAATAGAATAACTGCTGA
GTTGTGAACAGTAAGGTGTATGTGAGGTGCTCGAAAACAAGGTTTCAGGTGACGCCCCCAGAATAAAATT
TGGACGGGGGGTTCAGTGGTGGCATTGTGCTATGACACCAATATAACCCTCACAAACCCCTTGGGCAATA
AATACTAGTGTAGGAATGAAACATTCTGAATATCTTTAACAATAGAAATCCATGGGGTGGGGACAAGCCG
TAAAGACTGGATGTCCATCTCACACGAATTTATGGCTATGGGCAACACATAATCCTAGTGCAATATGATA
CTGGGGTTATTAAGATGTGTCCCAGGCAGGGACCAAGACAGGTGAACCATGTTGTTACACTCTATTTGTA
ACAAGGGGAAAGAGAGTGGACGCCGACAGCAGCGGACTCCACTGGTTGTCTCTAACACCCCCGAAAATTA
AACGGGGCTCCACGCCAATGGGGCCCATAAACAAAGACAAGTGGCCACTCTTTTTTTTGAAATTGTGGAG
TGGGGGCACGCGTCAGCCCCCACACGCCGCCCTGCGGTTTTGGACTGTAAAATAAGGGTGTAATAACTTG
GCTGATTGTAACCCCGCTAACCACTGCGGTCAAACCACTTGCCCACAAAACCACTAATGGCACCCCGGGG
AATACCTGCATAAGTAGGTGGGCGGGCCAAGATAGGGGCGCGATTGCTGCGATCTGGAGGACAAATTACA
CACACTTGCGCCTGAGCGCCAAGCACAGGGTTGTTGGTCCTCATATTCACGAGGTCGCTGAGAGCACGGT
GGGCTAATGTTGCCATGGGTAGCATATACTACCCAAATATCTGGATAGCATATGCTATCCTAATCTATAT
CTGGGTAGCATAGGCTATCCTAATCTATATCTGGGTAGCATATGCTATCCTAATCTATATCTGGGTAGTA
TATGCTATCCTAATTTATATCTGGGTAGCATAGGCTATCCTAATCTATATCTGGGTAGCATATGC
